Addgene plasmid #43646: III-GGGT
Depositing lab: Chad Cowan & Kiran Musunuru. Depositing organization: Harvard University. Publication: A TALEN Genome-Editing System for Generating Human Stem Cell-Based Disease Models. Ding Q, Lee YK, Schaefer EA, Peters DT, Veres A, Kim K, Kuperwasser N, Motola DL, Meissner TB, Hendriks WT, Trevisan M, Gupta RM, Moisan A, Banks E, Friesen M, Schinzel RT, Xia F, Tang A, Xia Y, Figueroa E, Wann A, Ahfeldt T, Daheron L, Zhang F, Rubin LL, Peng LF, Chung RT, Musunuru K, Cowan CA. Cell Stem Cell. 2012 Dec 12. pii: S1934-5909(12)00645-5. doi: 10.1016/j.stem.2012.11.011. PubMed 23246482.
Backbone
  Vector backbone: pCRII-TOPO
  Backbone manufacturer: Invitrogen
  Backbone size w/o insert (bp): 3973
  Vector type: Bacterial Cloning
Growth in bacteria
  Bacterial resistance: Ampicillin and Kanamycin, 100 & 50 μg/mL
  Growth temperature: 37°C
  Growth strain: Top10
  Copy number: High Copy
Gene/Insert
  Gene/Insert name: III-GGGT
  Species: Synthetic
  Insert size (bp): 426
  Cloning method: TOPO Cloning
  Sequencing primers: 5′ T7; 3′ M13-rev
Terms and licenses: Academic/Nonprofit Terms; Industry Terms: Not Available to Industry
How to cite: III-GGGT was a gift from Chad Cowan & Kiran Musunuru (Addgene plasmid # 43646 ; http://n2t.net/addgene:43646 ; RRID:Addgene_43646)
