[The description below was written by a language model from this plasmid's Addgene catalogue record.]
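Description:
III-GGGT is a bacterial cloning plasmid built on the commercial pCRII-TOPO backbone (about 4 kb without insert), into which a 426 bp synthetic insert was introduced by TOPO cloning. It is a high-copy plasmid maintained in E. coli and carries both ampicillin and kanamycin resistance, as is standard for this backbone, so either or both drugs can be used for selection. The insert sits in the TOPO cloning site between the T7 and M13 reverse primer binding sites, which are the recorded sequencing primers. No feature table is available for this entry, so the exact arrangement of backbone elements is not documented here beyond what the catalogue fields give.

The record does not describe the insert beyond its name, synthetic origin and length. The associated publication describes a TALEN genome-editing system for generating human stem cell-based disease models, which places the plasmid within a library of building blocks for assembling TAL effector nuclease DNA-binding domains. The name suggests a pre-assembled block of four TAL repeats recognising the bases G-G-G-T and destined for the third position ("III") in a hierarchical assembly, and the insert size is roughly consistent with four repeat units of about 100 bp each. This reading is an inference from the name and context, not something stated in the record. The plasmid has no expression function of its own, with no mammalian promoter, nuclease domain or reporter recorded. It serves as a storage and propagation vector from which the repeat module would be recovered for assembly into a full-length TALEN in a separate destination vector.
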