>Addgene plasmid #43646 | III-GGGT | depositor partial sequence | sequence record 58911 | III-GGGT sequence 426 bps
CGTCTCGGCTCACCCCAGAGCAGGTCGTGGCAATCGCGAGCAATAACGGCGGAAAACAGGCTTTGGAAAC
GGTGCAGAGGCTCCTTCCAGTGCTGTGCCAAGCGCACGGACTCACCCCAGAGCAGGTCGTGGCAATCGCG
AGCAATAACGGCGGAAAACAGGCTTTGGAAACGGTGCAGAGGCTCCTTCCAGTGCTGTGCCAAGCGCACG
GCCTCACCCCAGAGCAGGTCGTGGCAATCGCGAGCAATAACGGCGGAAAACAGGCTTTGGAAACGGTGCA
GAGGCTCCTTCCAGTGCTGTGCCAAGCGCACGGATTAACCCCAGAGCAGGTCGTGGCCATTGCCTCGAAT
GGAGGGGGCAAACAGGCGTTGGAAACCGTACAACGATTGCTGCCGGTGCTGTGCCAAGCGCACGGACTCA
GAGACG
