>Addgene plasmid #43646 | III-GGGT | addgene partial sequence | sequence record 61719 | M13-F20 5'-TGTAAAACGACGGCCAGT-3'
ATTGGGCCCTCTAGATGCATGCTCGAGCGGCCGCCAGTGTGATGGATATCTGCAGAATTCGCCCTTGCCG
TCCTAGCGCGTCTCGGCTCACCCCAGAGCAGGTCGTGGCAATCGCGAGCAATAACGGCGGAAAACAGGCT
TTGGAAACGGTGCAGAGGCTCCTTCCAGTGCTGTGCCAAGCGCACGGACTCACCCCAGAGCAGGTCGTGG
CAATCGCGAGCAATAACGGCGGAAAACAGGCTTTGGAAACGGTGCAGAGGCTCCTTCCAGTGCTGTGCCA
AGCGCACGGCCTCACCCCAGAGCAGGTCGTGGCAATCGCGAGCAATAACGGCGGAAAACAGGCTTTGGAA
ACGGTGCAGAGGCTCCTTCCAGTGCTGTGCCAAGCGCACGGATTAACCCCAGAGCAGGTCGTGGCCATTG
CCTCGAATGGAGGGGGCAAACAGGCGTTGGAAACCGTACAACGATTGCTGCCGGTGCTGTGCCAAGCGCA
CGGACTCAGAGACGTGGGCACAGGAAAGAAGGGCGAATTCCAGCACACTGGCGGCCGTTACTAGTGGATC
CGAGCTCGGTACCAAGCTTGATGCATAGCTTGAGTATTCTATAGTGTCACCTAAATAGCTTGGCGTAATC
ATGGTCATAGCTGTTTCCTGTGTGAAATTGTTATCCGCTCACAATTCCACACAACATACGAGCCGGAAGC
ATAAAGTGTAAAGCCTGGGGTGCCTAATGAGTGAGCTAACTCACATTAATTGCGTTGCGCTCACTGCCCG
CTTTCCAGTCGGGAAACCTGTCGTGCCAGCTGCATTAATGAATCGGCCAACGCGCGGGGAGAGGCGGTTT
GCGTATTGGGCGCTCTTCCGCTTCCTCGCT
